>Addgene plasmid #136294 | ABE8.8-m | addgene full sequence | sequence record 269910 | Addgene NGS Result
CAAAATTTAAGCTACAACAAGGCAAGGCTTGACCGACAATTGCATGAAGAATCTGCTTAGGGTTAGGCGT
TTTGCGCTGCTTCGCGATGTACGGGCCAGATATACGCGTTGACATTGATTATTGACTAGTTATTAATAGT
AATCAATTACGGGGTCATTAGTTCATAGCCCATATATGGAGTTCCGCGTTACATAACTTACGGTAAATGG
CCCGCCTGGCTGACCGCCCAACGACCCCCGCCCATTGACGTCAATAATGACGTATGTTCCCATAGTAACG
CCAATAGGGACTTTCCATTGACGTCAATGGGTGGAGTATTTACGGTAAACTGCCCACTTGGCAGTACATC
AAGTGTATCATATGCCAAGTACGCCCCCTATTGACGTCAATGACGGTAAATGGCCCGCCTGGCATTATGC
CCAGTACATGACCTTATGGGACTTTCCTACTTGGCAGTACATCTACGTATTAGTCATCGCTATTACCATG
GTGATGCGGTTTTGGCAGTACATCAATGGGCGTGGATAGCGGTTTGACTCACGGGGATTTCCAAGTCTCC
ACCCCATTGACGTCAATGGGAGTTTGTTTTGGCACCAAAATCAACGGGACTTTCCAAAATGTCGTAACAA
CTCCGCCCCATTGACGCAAATGGGCGGTAGGCGTGTACGGTGGGAGGTCTATATAAGCAGAGCTGGTTTA
GTGAACCGTCAGATCCGCTAGAGATCCGCGGCCGCTAATACGACTCACTATAGGGAGAGCCGCCACCATG
TCCGAAGTCGAGTTTTCCCATGAGTACTGGATGAGACACGCATTGACTCTCGCAAAGAGGGCTCGAGATG
AACGCGAGGTGCCCGTGGGGGCAGTACTCGTGCTCAACAATCGCGTAATCGGCGAAGGTTGGAATAGGGC
AATCGGACTCCACGACCCCACTGCACATGCGGAAATCATGGCCCTTCGACAGGGAGGGCTTGTGATGCAG
AATTATCGACTTATCGATGCGACGCTGTACGTCACGTTTGAACCTTGCGTAATGTGCGCGGGAGCTATGA
TTCACTCCCGCATTGGACGAGTTGTATTCGGTGTTCGCAACGCCAAGACGGGTGCCGCAGGTTCACTGAT
GGACGTGCTGCATCATCCAGGCATGAACCACCGGGTAGAAATCACAGAAGGCATATTGGCGGACGAATGT
GCGGCGCTGTTGTGTCGTTTTTTTCGCATGCCCAGGCGGGTCTTTAACGCCCAGAAAAAAGCACAATCCT
CTACTGACTCTGGTGGTTCTTCTGGTGGTTCTAGCGGCAGCGAGACTCCCGGGACCTCAGAGTCCGCCAC
ACCCGAAAGTTCTGGTGGTTCTTCTGGTGGTTCTGACAAGAAGTACAGCATCGGCCTGGCCATCGGCACC
AACTCTGTGGGCTGGGCCGTGATCACCGACGAGTACAAGGTGCCCAGCAAGAAATTCAAGGTGCTGGGCA
ACACCGACCGGCACAGCATCAAGAAGAACCTGATCGGAGCCCTGCTGTTCGACAGCGGCGAAACAGCCGA
GGCCACCCGGCTGAAGAGAACCGCCAGAAGAAGATACACCAGACGGAAGAACCGGATCTGCTATCTGCAA
GAGATCTTCAGCAACGAGATGGCCAAGGTGGACGACAGCTTCTTCCACAGACTGGAAGAGTCCTTCCTGG
TGGAAGAGGATAAGAAGCACGAGCGGCACCCCATCTTCGGCAACATCGTGGACGAGGTGGCCTACCACGA
GAAGTACCCCACCATCTACCACCTGAGAAAGAAACTGGTGGACAGCACCGACAAGGCCGACCTGCGGCTG
ATCTATCTGGCCCTGGCCCACATGATCAAGTTCCGGGGCCACTTCCTGATCGAGGGCGACCTGAACCCCG
ACAACAGCGACGTGGACAAGCTGTTCATCCAGCTGGTGCAGACCTACAACCAGCTGTTCGAGGAAAACCC
CATCAACGCCAGCGGCGTGGACGCCAAGGCCATCCTGTCTGCCAGACTGAGCAAGAGCAGACGGCTGGAA
AATCTGATCGCCCAGCTGCCCGGCGAGAAGAAGAATGGCCTGTTCGGAAACCTGATTGCCCTGAGCCTGG
GCCTGACCCCCAACTTCAAGAGCAACTTCGACCTGGCCGAGGATGCCAAACTGCAGCTGAGCAAGGACAC
CTACGACGACGACCTGGACAACCTGCTGGCCCAGATCGGCGACCAGTACGCCGACCTGTTTCTGGCCGCC
AAGAACCTGTCCGACGCCATCCTGCTGAGCGACATCCTGAGAGTGAACACCGAGATCACCAAGGCCCCCC
TGAGCGCCTCTATGATCAAGAGATACGACGAGCACCACCAGGACCTGACCCTGCTGAAAGCTCTCGTGCG
GCAGCAGCTGCCTGAGAAGTACAAAGAGATTTTCTTCGACCAGAGCAAGAACGGCTACGCCGGCTACATT
GACGGCGGAGCCAGCCAGGAAGAGTTCTACAAGTTCATCAAGCCCATCCTGGAAAAGATGGACGGCACCG
AGGAACTGCTCGTGAAGCTGAACAGAGAGGACCTGCTGCGGAAGCAGCGGACCTTCGACAACGGCAGCAT
CCCCCACCAGATCCACCTGGGAGAGCTGCACGCCATTCTGCGGCGGCAGGAAGATTTTTACCCATTCCTG
AAGGACAACCGGGAAAAGATCGAGAAGATCCTGACCTTCCGCATCCCCTACTACGTGGGCCCTCTGGCCA
GGGGAAACAGCAGATTCGCCTGGATGACCAGAAAGAGCGAGGAAACCATCACCCCCTGGAACTTCGAGGA
AGTGGTGGACAAGGGCGCTTCCGCCCAGAGCTTCATCGAGCGGATGACCAACTTCGATAAGAACCTGCCC
AACGAGAAGGTGCTGCCCAAGCACAGCCTGCTGTACGAGTACTTCACCGTGTATAACGAGCTGACCAAAG
TGAAATACGTGACCGAGGGAATGAGAAAGCCCGCCTTCCTGAGCGGCGAGCAGAAAAAGGCCATCGTGGA
CCTGCTGTTCAAGACCAACCGGAAAGTGACCGTGAAGCAGCTGAAAGAGGACTACTTCAAGAAAATCGAG
TGCTTCGACTCCGTGGAAATCTCCGGCGTGGAAGATCGGTTCAACGCCTCCCTGGGCACATACCACGATC
TGCTGAAAATTATCAAGGACAAGGACTTCCTGGACAATGAGGAAAACGAGGACATTCTGGAAGATATCGT
GCTGACCCTGACACTGTTTGAGGACAGAGAGATGATCGAGGAACGGCTGAAAACCTATGCCCACCTGTTC
GACGACAAAGTGATGAAGCAGCTGAAGCGGCGGAGATACACCGGCTGGGGCAGGCTGAGCCGGAAGCTGA
TCAACGGCATCCGGGACAAGCAGTCCGGCAAGACAATCCTGGATTTCCTGAAGTCCGACGGCTTCGCCAA
CAGAAACTTCATGCAGCTGATCCACGACGACAGCCTGACCTTTAAAGAGGACATCCAGAAAGCCCAGGTG
TCCGGCCAGGGCGATAGCCTGCACGAGCACATTGCCAATCTGGCCGGCAGCCCCGCCATTAAGAAGGGCA
TCCTGCAGACAGTGAAGGTGGTGGACGAGCTCGTGAAAGTGATGGGCCGGCACAAGCCCGAGAACATCGT
GATCGAAATGGCCAGAGAGAACCAGACCACCCAGAAGGGACAGAAGAACAGCCGCGAGAGAATGAAGCGG
ATCGAAGAGGGCATCAAAGAGCTGGGCAGCCAGATCCTGAAAGAACACCCCGTGGAAAACACCCAGCTGC
AGAACGAGAAGCTGTACCTGTACTACCTGCAGAATGGGCGGGATATGTACGTGGACCAGGAACTGGACAT
CAACCGGCTGTCCGACTACGATGTGGACCATATCGTGCCTCAGAGCTTTCTGAAGGACGACTCCATCGAC
AACAAGGTGCTGACCAGAAGCGACAAGAACCGGGGCAAGAGCGACAACGTGCCCTCCGAAGAGGTCGTGA
AGAAGATGAAGAACTACTGGCGGCAGCTGCTGAACGCCAAGCTGATTACCCAGAGAAAGTTCGACAATCT
GACCAAGGCCGAGAGAGGCGGCCTGAGCGAACTGGATAAGGCCGGCTTCATCAAGAGACAGCTGGTGGAA
ACCCGGCAGATCACAAAGCACGTGGCACAGATCCTGGACTCCCGGATGAACACTAAGTACGACGAGAATG
ACAAGCTGATCCGGGAAGTGAAAGTGATCACCCTGAAGTCCAAGCTGGTGTCCGATTTCCGGAAGGATTT
CCAGTTTTACAAAGTGCGCGAGATCAACAACTACCACCACGCCCACGACGCCTACCTGAACGCCGTCGTG
GGAACCGCCCTGATCAAAAAGTACCCTAAGCTGGAAAGCGAGTTCGTGTACGGCGACTACAAGGTGTACG
ACGTGCGGAAGATGATCGCCAAGAGCGAGCAGGAAATCGGCAAGGCTACCGCCAAGTACTTCTTCTACAG
CAACATCATGAACTTTTTCAAGACCGAGATTACCCTGGCCAACGGCGAGATCCGGAAGCGGCCTCTGATC
GAGACAAACGGCGAAACCGGGGAGATCGTGTGGGATAAGGGCCGGGATTTTGCCACCGTGCGGAAAGTGC
TGAGCATGCCCCAAGTGAATATCGTGAAAAAGACCGAGGTGCAGACAGGCGGCTTCAGCAAAGAGTCTAT
CCTGCCCAAGAGGAACAGCGATAAGCTGATCGCCAGAAAGAAGGACTGGGACCCTAAGAAGTACGGCGGC
TTCGACAGCCCCACCGTGGCCTATTCTGTGCTGGTGGTGGCCAAAGTGGAAAAGGGCAAGTCCAAGAAAC
TGAAGAGTGTGAAAGAGCTGCTGGGGATCACCATCATGGAAAGAAGCAGCTTCGAGAAGAATCCCATCGA
CTTTCTGGAAGCCAAGGGCTACAAAGAAGTGAAAAAGGACCTGATCATCAAGCTGCCTAAGTACTCCCTG
TTCGAGCTGGAAAACGGCCGGAAGAGAATGCTGGCCTCTGCCGGCGAACTGCAGAAGGGAAACGAACTGG
CCCTGCCCTCCAAATATGTGAACTTCCTGTACCTGGCCAGCCACTATGAGAAGCTGAAGGGCTCCCCCGA
GGATAATGAGCAGAAACAGCTGTTTGTGGAACAGCACAAGCACTACCTGGACGAGATCATCGAGCAGATC
AGCGAGTTCTCCAAGAGAGTGATCCTGGCCGACGCTAATCTGGACAAAGTGCTGTCCGCCTACAACAAGC
ACCGGGATAAGCCCATCAGAGAGCAGGCCGAGAATATCATCCACCTGTTTACCCTGACCAATCTGGGAGC
CCCTGCCGCCTTCAAGTACTTTGACACCACCATCGACCGGAAGAGGTACACCAGCACCAAAGAGGTGCTG
GACGCCACCCTGATCCACCAGAGCATCACCGGCCTGTACGAGACACGGATCGACCTGTCTCAGCTGGGAG
GTGACGAGGGAGCTGATAAGCGCACCGCCGATGGTTCCGAGTTCGAAAGCCCCAAGAAGAAGAGGAAAGT
CTAACCGGTCATCATCACCATCACCATTGAGTTTAAACCCGCTGATCAGCCTCGACTGTGCCTTCTAGTT
GCCAGCCATCTGTTGTTTGCCCCTCCCCCGTGCCTTCCTTGACCCTGGAAGGTGCCACTCCCACTGTCCT
TTCCTAATAAAATGAGGAAATTGCATCGCATTGTCTGAGTAGGTGTCATTCTATTCTGGGGGGTGGGGTG
GGGCAGGACAGCAAGGGGGAGGATTGGGAAGACAATAGCAGGCATGCTGGGGATGCGGTGGGCTCTATGG
CTTCTGAGGCGGAAAGAACCAGCTGGGGCTCGATACCGTCGACCTCTAGCTAGAGCTTGGCGTAATCATG
GTCATAGCTGTTTCCTGTGTGAAATTGTTATCCGCTCACAATTCCACACAACATACGAGCCGGAAGCATA
AAGTGTAAAGCCTAGGGTGCCTAATGAGTGAGCTAACTCACATTAATTGCGTTGCGCTCACTGCCCGCTT
TCCAGTCGGGAAACCTGTCGTGCCAGCTGCATTAATGAATCGGCCAACGCGCGGGGAGAGGCGGTTTGCG
TATTGGGCGCTCTTCCGCTTCCTCGCTCACTGACTCGCTGCGCTCGGTCGTTCGGCTGCGGCGAGCGGTA
TCAGCTCACTCAAAGGCGGTAATACGGTTATCCACAGAATCAGGGGATAACGCAGGAAAGAACATGTGAG
CAAAAGGCCAGCAAAAGGCCAGGAACCGTAAAAAGGCCGCGTTGCTGGCGTTTTTCCATAGGCTCCGCCC
CCCTGACGAGCATCACAAAAATCGACGCTCAAGTCAGAGGTGGCGAAACCCGACAGGACTATAAAGATAC
CAGGCGTTTCCCCCTGGAAGCTCCCTCGTGCGCTCTCCTGTTCCGACCCTGCCGCTTACCGGATACCTGT
CCGCCTTTCTCCCTTCGGGAAGCGTGGCGCTTTCTCATAGCTCACGCTGTAGGTATCTCAGTTCGGTGTA
GGTCGTTCGCTCCAAGCTGGGCTGTGTGCACGAACCCCCCGTTCAGCCCGACCGCTGCGCCTTATCCGGT
AACTATCGTCTTGAGTCCAACCCGGTAAGACACGACTTATCGCCACTGGCAGCAGCCACTGGTAACAGGA
TTAGCAGAGCGAGGTATGTAGGCGGTGCTACAGAGTTCTTGAAGTGGTGGCCTAACTACGGCTACACTAG
AAGAACAGTATTTGGTATCTGCGCTCTGCTGAAGCCAGTTACCTTCGGAAAAAGAGTTGGTAGCTCTTGA
TCCGGCAAACAAACCACCGCTGGTAGCGGTGGTTTTTTTGTTTGCAAGCAGCAGATTACGCGCAGAAAAA
AAGGATCTCAAGAAGATCCTTTGATCTTTTCTACGGGGTCTGACGCTCAGTGGAACGAAAACTCACGTTA
AGGGATTTTGGTCATGAGATTATCAAAAAGGATCTTCACCTAGATCCTTTTAAATTAAAAATGAAGTTTT
AAATCAATCTAAAGTATATATGAGTAAACTTGGTCTGACAGTTACCAATGCTTAATCAGTGAGGCACCTA
TCTCAGCGATCTGTCTATTTCGTTCATCCATAGTTGCCTGACTCCCCGTCGTGTAGATAACTACGATACG
GGAGGGCTTACCATCTGGCCCCAGTGCTGCAATGATACCGCGAGACCCACGCTCACCGGCTCCAGATTTA
TCAGCAATAAACCAGCCAGCCGGAAGGGCCGAGCGCAGAAGTGGTCCTGCAACTTTATCCGCCTCCATCC
AGTCTATTAATTGTTGCCGGGAAGCTAGAGTAAGTAGTTCGCCAGTTAATAGTTTGCGCAACGTTGTTGC
CATTGCTACAGGCATCGTGGTGTCACGCTCGTCGTTTGGTATGGCTTCATTCAGCTCCGGTTCCCAACGA
TCAAGGCGAGTTACATGATCCCCCATGTTGTGCAAAAAAGCGGTTAGCTCCTTCGGTCCTCCGATCGTTG
TCAGAAGTAAGTTGGCCGCAGTGTTATCACTCATGGTTATGGCAGCACTGCATAATTCTCTTACTGTCAT
GCCATCCGTAAGATGCTTTTCTGTGACTGGTGAGTACTCAACCAAGTCATTCTGAGAATAGTGTATGCGG
CGACCGAGTTGCTCTTGCCCGGCGTCAATACGGGATAATACCGCGCCACATAGCAGAACTTTAAAAGTGC
TCATCATTGGAAAACGTTCTTCGGGGCGAAAACTCTCAAGGATCTTACCGCTGTTGAGATCCAGTTCGAT
GTAACCCACTCGTGCACCCAACTGATCTTCAGCATCTTTTACTTTCACCAGCGTTTCTGGGTGAGCAAAA
ACAGGAAGGCAAAATGCCGCAAAAAAGGGAATAAGGGCGACACGGAAATGTTGAATACTCATACTCTTCC
TTTTTCAATATTATTGAAGCATTTATCAGGGTTATTGTCTCATGAGCGGATACATATTTGAATGTATTTA
GAAAAATAAACAAATAGGGGTTCCGCGCACATTTCCCCGAAAAGTGCCACCTGACGTCGACGGATCGGGA
GATCGATCTCCCGATCCCCTAGGGTCGACTCTCAGTACAATCTGCTCTGATGCCGCATAGTTAAGCCAGT
ATCTGCTCCCTGCTTGTGTGTTGGAGGTCGCTGAGTAGTGCGCGAG
Features (pLannotate 1.2.2; 17 found; start..end, strand, type, name):
    111..490     +  enhancer       CMV enhancer: human cytomegalovirus immediate early enhancer
    491..694     +  promoter       CMV promoter: human cytomegalovirus (CMV) immediate early promoter
    736..754     +  promoter       T7 promoter: promoter for bacteriophage T7 RNA polymerase
    771..1268    +  CDS            TadA*(7.10): DNA adenosine deaminase evolved from the E. coli tRNA adenosine deaminase TadA (Gaudelli et al., 2017)
   1365..2966    +  CDS            dCas9(N): N-terminal portion of catalytically inactive Streptococcus pyogenes dCas9 carrying the D10A mutation (Zetsche et al., 2015)
   2967..5461    +  CDS            Cas9(C) (fragment): C-terminal portion of Streptococcus pyogenes Cas9 (Zetsche et al., 2015)
   5586..5810    +  polyA_signal   bGH poly(A) signal: bovine growth hormone polyadenylation signal
   5814..5835    +  promoter       SV40 promoter (fragment): SV40 enhancer and early promoter
   5840..5856    +  misc_feature   MCS (fragment): pBluescript multiple cloning site
   5905..5921    -  protein_bind   lac operator: The lac repressor binds to the lac operator to inhibit transcription in E. coli. This inhibition can be relieved by adding lactose or isopropyl-β-D-thiogalactopyranoside (IPTG). lac repressor encoded by lacI
   5929..5959    -  promoter       lac promoter: promoter for the E. coli lac operon
   5974..5995    -  protein_bind   CAP binding site: CAP binding activates transcription in the presence of cAMP. E. coli catabolite activator protein
   6008..6100    -  CDS            lacI (fragment): lac repressor; lacI; The lac repressor binds to the lac operator to inhibit transcription in E. coli. This inhibition can be relieved by adding lactose or isopropyl-β-D-thiogalactopyranoside (IPTG).
   6283..6871    -  rep_origin     ori: high-copy-number ColE1/pMB1/pBR322/pUC origin of replication
   7042..7902    -  CDS            AmpR: β-lactamase; bla; confers resistance to ampicillin, carbenicillin, and related antibiotics
   7903..8007    -  promoter       AmpR promoter: bla
   8078..8122    -  misc_feature   bom (fragment): basis of mobility region from pBR322
