[The description below was written by a language model from this plasmid's Addgene catalogue record and pLannotate feature annotations shown in this document.]
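Description:
ABE8.8-m is an 8.2 kb mammalian expression plasmid encoding an eighth-generation adenine base editor. It is built on a pBR322-type backbone, with a high-copy ColE1/pUC-family origin and a β-lactamase (AmpR) cassette giving ampicillin selection in E. coli. The backbone also carries short leftovers with no evident role in the payload: lac promoter/operator and CAP site sequences, small lacI, SV40 promoter and multiple-cloning-site fragments, and a partial bom region. No mammalian selection marker is annotated, which fits transient transfection.

The expression cassette starts with the human CMV immediate-early enhancer and promoter, followed by a T7 promoter that could support in vitro transcription and also serves as a sequencing primer site. These drive a single open reading frame of about 5.3 kb, terminated by the bovine growth hormone polyadenylation signal. The frame begins with one evolved TadA deoxyadenosine deaminase domain. The automated annotation labels it TadA*(7.10), but the record says it carries additional mutations described in the associated publication, so that label reflects the nearest match rather than the exact variant. After a gap consistent with a linker, the deaminase is fused to Streptococcus pyogenes Cas9. The software splits Cas9 into N- and C-terminal segments and calls the former "dCas9", but only the D10A mutation is recorded, which makes the protein a nickase. A bipartite nuclear localization signal sits at the C terminus.

When supplied with a separately delivered guide RNA, which this plasmid does not encode, the editor is directed to a target site. There it deaminates adenines in the exposed strand, producing A•T to G•C conversions without a double-strand break. The plasmid is used to express ABE8.8-m in mammalian cells for programmable base editing.
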