Addgene plasmid #136294: ABE8.8-m
Purpose: expresses ABE8.8-m in mammalian cells
Depositing lab: Nicole Gaudelli. Depositing organization: Beam Therapeutics. Publication: Directed evolution of adenine base editors with increased activity and therapeutic application. Gaudelli NM, Lam DK, Rees HA, Sola-Esteves NM, Barrera LA, Born DA, Edwards A, Gehrke JM, Lee SJ, Liquori AJ, Murray R, Packer MS, Rinaldi C, Slaymaker IM, Yen J, Young LE, Ciaramella G. Nat Biotechnol. 2020 Apr 13. pii: 10.1038/s41587-020-0491-6. doi: 10.1038/s41587-020-0491-6. PubMed 32284586.
Backbone
  Vector backbone: pBR322, beta-lactamase maintenance, CMV promoter
  Backbone manufacturer: none
  Backbone size w/o insert (bp): 3400
  Total vector size (bp): 8166
  Modifications to backbone: none
  Vector type: Mammalian Expression
Growth in bacteria
  Bacterial resistance: Ampicillin, 100 μg/mL
  Growth temperature: 37°C
  Growth strain: NEB Stable
  Copy number: High Copy
Gene/Insert
  Gene/Insert name: ABE8.8-m
  Insert size (bp): 5300
  Mutation: D10A in S. pyogenes Cas9, TadA mutations described in manuscript
  Tag / fusion protein: C-terminal BPNLS (C terminal on insert)
  Cloning method: Ligation Independent Cloning
  Sequencing primers: 5′ T7; 3′ M13R
Terms and licenses: Academic/Nonprofit Terms; Industry Terms: Not Available to Industry
Depositor comments: Please visit https://www.biorxiv.org/content/10.1101/2020.03.13.990630v1 for bioRxiv preprint.
How to cite: ABE8.8-m was a gift from Nicole Gaudelli (Addgene plasmid # 136294 ; http://n2t.net/addgene:136294 ; RRID:Addgene_136294)
